Addgene plasmid #215597: pGAL4-DBD-NFAT5-WT
Purpose: For overexpression of Gal4-DBD NFAT5 WT
Depositing lab: Denes Hnisz. Depositing organization: Max Planck Institute for Molecular Genetics. Publication: An activity-specificity trade-off encoded in human transcription factors. Naderi J, Magalhaes AP, Kibar G, Stik G, Zhang Y, Mackowiak SD, Wieler HM, Rossi F, Buschow R, Christou-Kent M, Alcoverro-Bertran M, Graf T, Vingron M, Hnisz D. Nat Cell Biol. 2024 Aug;26(8):1309-1321. doi: 10.1038/s41556-024-01411-0. Epub 2024 Jul 5. PubMed 38969762.
Backbone
  Vector backbone: pGAL4-DBD-MCS
  Vector type: Mammalian Expression
Growth in bacteria
  Bacterial resistance: Ampicillin, 100 μg/mL
  Growth temperature: 37°C
  Growth strain: DH5alpha
  Copy number: High Copy
Gene/Insert
  Gene/Insert name: NFAT5
  Species: H. sapiens (human)
  Entrez Gene: NFAT5 (a.k.a. NF-AT5, NFATL1, NFATZ, OREBP, TONEBP)
  Cloning method: Gibson Cloning
Terms and licenses: Academic/Nonprofit Terms; Industry Terms: Not Available to Industry
How to cite: pGAL4-DBD-NFAT5-WT was a gift from Denes Hnisz (Addgene plasmid # 215597 ; http://n2t.net/addgene:215597 ; RRID:Addgene_215597)
