[The description below was written by a language model from this plasmid's Addgene catalogue record and pLannotate feature annotations shown in this document.]
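Description:
pGAL4-DBD-NFAT5-WT is a mammalian expression plasmid of about 8.8 kb, built on the pGAL4-DBD-MCS backbone, that drives overexpression of human NFAT5 fused to the DNA-binding domain of the yeast GAL4 transcriptional activator. It is propagated in E. coli through a high-copy ColE1/pUC-type origin and selected with ampicillin via the β-lactamase gene and its native promoter. An f1 origin is also present, along with small lac promoter/operator, lacI and bom remnants that are leftovers of the cloning backbone. A separate cassette consisting of the SV40 enhancer/early promoter, the neo (nptII) coding sequence and an SV40 polyadenylation signal should allow G418-type selection in mammalian cells. A short ble fragment annotated next to it appears to be a remnant rather than a functional marker.

The expression unit begins with the CMV immediate-early enhancer and promoter, followed by a T7 promoter. The GAL4 DNA-binding domain comes next, followed after a short gap by the NFAT5 coding sequence, and the unit ends with the bovine growth hormone polyadenylation signal. A reverse-oriented SP6 promoter sits downstream of the insert. The NFAT5 sequence was inserted by Gibson assembly and is annotated as a fragment of roughly 2.9 kb, so it appears to cover only part of the protein. The record does not state which residues are included, and "WT" denotes the unmutated sequence.

A fusion of this kind tethers the NFAT5 sequence to GAL4 UAS sites, so its transactivation capacity can be read out from a co-transfected UAS-driven reporter, independently of NFAT5's own DNA binding. That use fits the associated study of activity and specificity in human transcription factors, although the record itself states only overexpression as the purpose.
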