Features (pLannotate 1.2.2; 22 found; start..end, strand, type, name):
      1..380     +  enhancer       CMV enhancer: human cytomegalovirus immediate early enhancer
    381..584     +  promoter       CMV promoter: human cytomegalovirus (CMV) immediate early promoter
    580..613     +  LTR            5' LTR (truncated) (fragment): truncated 5' long terminal repeat (LTR) from HIV-1
    629..647     +  promoter       T7 promoter: promoter for bacteriophage T7 RNA polymerase
    710..1150    +  CDS            GAL4 DNA binding domain: DNA binding domain of the GAL4 transcriptional activator; Saccharomyces cerevisiae GAL4 (truncated)
   1163..4075    +  CDS            NFAT5 (fragment): NFAT5_HUMAN - Also known as KIAA0827, TONEBP. Experimental evidence at protein level: Swiss-Prot protein existence level 1. Transcription factor involved, among others, in the transcriptional regulation of osmoprotective and inflammatory genes. Mediates the transcriptional response to hypertonicity (PubMed:10051678). Positively regulates the transcription of LCN2 and S100A4 genes; optimal transactivation of these genes requires the presence of DDX5/DDX17 (PubMed:22266867). Binds the DNA consensus sequence 5'-[ACT][AG]TGGAAA[CAT]A[TA][ATC][CA][ATG][GT][GAC][CG][CT]-3' (PubMed:10377394). From Ho
   4119..4137    -  promoter       SP6 promoter: promoter for bacteriophage SP6 RNA polymerase
   4163..4387    +  polyA_signal   bGH poly(A) signal: bovine growth hormone polyadenylation signal
   4391..4412    +  promoter       SV40 promoter (fragment): SV40 enhancer and early promoter
   4433..4861    +  rep_origin     f1 ori (sequence partly withheld): f1 bacteriophage origin of replication; arrow indicates direction of (+) strand synthesis
   4875..5204    +  promoter       SV40 promoter: SV40 enhancer and early promoter
   5271..6062    +  CDS            neo: KKA2_KLEPN - Also known as kan, nptII. Experimental evidence at protein level: Swiss-Prot protein existence level 1. Resistance to kanamycin, neomycin, paromomycin, ribostamycin, butirosin and gentamicin B. From Klebsiella pneumoniae.
   6086..6244    +  CDS            ble (fragment): BLE_KLEPN - Experimental evidence at protein level: Swiss-Prot protein existence level 1. Binding protein with a strong affinity to the bleomycin family of antibiotics. Binds to CL990; an antimitotic-antibiotic compound. From Klebsiella pneumoniae.
   6239..6360    +  polyA_signal   SV40 poly(A) signal: SV40 polyadenylation signal
   6433..6449    -  protein_bind   lac operator: The lac repressor binds to the lac operator to inhibit transcription in E. coli. This inhibition can be relieved by adding lactose or isopropyl-β-D-thiogalactopyranoside (IPTG). lac repressor encoded by lacI
   6457..6487    -  promoter       lac promoter: promoter for the E. coli lac operon
   6502..6523    -  protein_bind   CAP binding site: CAP binding activates transcription in the presence of cAMP. E. coli catabolite activator protein
   6536..6628    -  CDS            lacI (fragment): lac repressor; lacI; The lac repressor binds to the lac operator to inhibit transcription in E. coli. This inhibition can be relieved by adding lactose or isopropyl-β-D-thiogalactopyranoside (IPTG).
   6811..7399    -  rep_origin     ori: high-copy-number ColE1/pMB1/pBR322/pUC origin of replication
   7570..8430    -  CDS            AmpR: β-lactamase; bla; confers resistance to ampicillin, carbenicillin, and related antibiotics
   8431..8535    -  promoter       AmpR promoter: bla
   8594..8646    -  misc_feature   bom (fragment): basis of mobility region from pBR322
>Addgene plasmid #215597 | pGAL4-DBD-NFAT5-WT | addgene full sequence | sequence record 429183 | Addgene NGS Result
GACATTGATTATTGACTAGTTATTAATAGTAATCAATTACGGGGTCATTAGTTCATAGCCCATATATGGA
GTTCCGCGTTACATAACTTACGGTAAATGGCCCGCCTGGCTGACCGCCCAACGACCCCCGCCCATTGACG
TCAATAATGACGTATGTTCCCATAGTAACGCCAATAGGGACTTTCCATTGACGTCAATGGGTGGAGTATT
TACGGTAAACTGCCCACTTGGCAGTACATCAAGTGTATCATATGCCAAGTACGCCCCCTATTGACGTCAA
TGACGGTAAATGGCCCGCCTGGCATTATGCCCAGTACATGACCTTATGGGACTTTCCTACTTGGCAGTAC
ATCTACGTATTAGTCATCGCTATTACCATGGTGATGCGGTTTTGGCAGTACATCAATGGGCGTGGATAGC
GGTTTGACTCACGGGGATTTCCAAGTCTCCACCCCATTGACGTCAATGGGAGTTTGTTTTGGCACCAAAA
TCAACGGGACTTTCCAAAATGTCGTAACAACTCCGCCCCATTGACGCAAATGGGCGGTAGGCGTGTACGG
TGGGAGGTCTATATAAGCAGAGCTCTCTGGCTAACTAGAGAACCCACTGCTTACTGGCTTATCGAAATTA
ATACGACTCACTATAGGGAGACCCAAGCTTGGTACCGAGCTCGGATCCACTAGTAACGGCCGCCAGTGTG
CTGGAATTCATGAAGCTACTGTCTTCTATCGAACAAGCATGCGATATTTGCCGACTTAAAAAGCTCAAGT
GCTCCAAAGAAAAACCGAAGTGCGCCAAGTGTCTGAAGAACAACTGGGAGTGTCGCTACTCTCCCAAAAC
CAAAAGGTCTCCGCTGACTAGGGCACATCTGACAGAAGTGGAATCAAGGCTAGAAAGACTGGAACAGCTA
TTTCTACTGATTTTTCCTCGAGAAGACCTTGACATGATTTTGAAAATGGATTCTTTACAGGATATAAAAG
CATTGTTAACAGGATTATTTGTACAAGATAATGTGAATAAAGATGCCGTCACAGATAGATTGGCTTCAGT
GGAGACTGATATGCCTCTAACATTGAGACAGCATAGAATAAGTGCGACATCATCATCGGAAGAGAGTAGT
AACAAAGGTCAAAGACAGTTGACTGTATCGGCGATCACCATGGTGAAGAAGGAAATATCTAGTCCAGCAA
GACCTTGCTCTTTTGAAGAGGCCATGAAAGCAATGAAAACTACTGGATGTAATTTAGATAAGGTAAATAT
TATCCCTAATGCCCTGATGACTCCACTCATACCAAGCAGTATGATTAAGAGTGAAGATGTTACTCCAATG
GAAGTAACAGCAGAAAAAAGATCTTCCACTATTTTTAAGACTACAAAGTCTGTTGGATCAACTCAGCAAA
CATTAGAAAACATCTCAAACATAGCAGGAAATGGCTCTTTTTCATCACCATCATCTTCCCACCTACCTTC
TGAAAATGAAAAACAGCAGCAGATTCAGCCCAAGGCATACAACCCAGAGACCCTGACAACTATTCAAACC
CAGGACATCTCACAGCCTGGTACTTTTCCAGCAGTTTCTGCTTCTAGTCAGCTGCCCAACAGCGATGCAC
TATTGCAGCAGGCTACACAGTTTCAGACAAGAGAAACTCAGTCTAGAGAGATATTACAGTCAGATGGTAC
AGTGGTTAATTTGTCACAACTGACTGAGGCATCACAACAACAGCAGCAGTCACCACTACAAGAACAAGCA
CAGACTTTACAGCAGCAGATTTCATCAAATATTTTTCCATCACCAAATAGTGTGAGTCAGCTTCAGAATA
CTATTCAGCAGCTGCAAGCAGGGAGTTTCACAGGCAGTACTGCTAGTGGCAGCAGTGGAAGTGTTGACTT
GGTCCAACAAGTTTTAGAGGCACAGCAGCAGTTATCTTCAGTTTTATTTTCTGCTCCAGATGGTAATGAG
AATGTTCAAGAGCAGCTTAGTGCAGATATTTTTCAACAAGTCAGTCAAATTCAGAGTGGTGTAAGCCCTG
GAATGTTTTCCTCAACAGAGCCAACAGTCCATACCAGACCAGATAATTTATTACCTGGAAGAGCTGAAAG
TGTTCATCCACAGTCTGAAAACACGTTATCTAATCAACAGCAGCAGCAGCAGCAGCAACAGCAAGTGATG
GAATCTTCAGCCGCAATGGTGATGGAGATGCAACAGAGTATCTGCCAGGCAGCTGCCCAGATTCAGTCAG
AGTTATTCCCTTCAACTGCTTCAGCAAATGGAAACCTTCAGCAATCGCCAGTTTACCAGCAGACTTCTCA
CATGATGAGTGCATTGTCTACCAATGAGGATATGCAAATGCAGTGTGAATTGTTTTCTTCTCCTCCTGCA
GTTTCTGGAAATGAAACTTCTACAACTACCACACAGCAGGTTGCAACCCCTGGCACTACCATGTTTCAGA
CATCAAGTTCAGGAGATGGAGAAGAAACTGGAACACAAGCAAAACAGATTCAGAACAGTGTCTTTCAGAC
CATGGTCCAAATGCAACATAGTGGGGACAATCAACCTCAAGTTAACCTTTTTTCATCCACAAAAAGTATG
ATGAGTGTTCAGAATAGTGGTACCCAACAACAAGGTAATGGTTTATTCCAGCAAGGGAATGAGATGATGT
CACTTCAATCTGGAAATTTTTTGCAGCAGTCTTCTCATTCACAGGCCCAACTTTTTCATCCTCAAAATCC
TATTGCCGATGCTCAGAACCTTTCCCAGGAAACTCAAGGTTCTCTCTTTCATAGTCCAAATCCTATTGTC
CACAGTCAGACTTCTACAACCTCCTCTGAACAAATGCAGCCTCCAATGTTTCACTCTCAAAGTACCATTG
CTGTGTTACAGGGCTCTTCAGTTCCTCAAGACCAGCAGTCAACCAACATATTTCTTTCCCAGAGTCCCAT
GAATAATCTTCAGACTAACACAGTAGCCCAAGAAGCATTTTTTGCAGCACCGAACTCAATTTCTCCACTT
CAGTCAACATCAAACAGTGAACAACAAGCTGCTTTCCAACAGCAAGCTCCAATATCACACATCCAGACTC
CTATGCTTTCCCAAGAACAGGCACAACCCCCGCAGCAGGGTTTATTTCAGCCTCAGGTGGCCCTGGGCTC
CCTTCCACCTAATCCAATGCCTCAAAGCCAACAAGGAACCATGTTCCAGTCACAGCACTCAATAGTTGCC
ATGCAGAGTAACTCTCCATCCCAGGAACAGCAGCAGCAGCAGCAACAGCAGCAGCAACAGAGCATTTTAT
TCAGTAATCAGAATACCATGGCTACAATGGCGTCTCCAAAGCAACCACCACCAAACATGATATTCAACCC
AAATCAAAATCCAATGGCTAATCAGGAGCAACAGAACCAGTCAATTTTTCACCAACAAAGTAACATGGCC
CCAATGAATCAAGAGCAACAGCCCATGCAATTTCAGAGTCAGTCCACAGTTTCCTCACTTCAGAACCCAG
GTCCTACCCAGTCGGAATCATCACAGACCCCCTTGTTCCATAGCTCTCCTCAGATTCAGTTGGTACAAGG
GTCACCTAGTTCTCAAGAGCAGCAAGTAACTCTCTTCTTATCTCCAGCATCCATGTCTGCCTTGCAGACC
AGTATAAATCAACAAGATATGCAACAGTCTCCTCTTTATTCCCCTCAGAACAACATGCCTGGAATTCAAG
GAGCCACATCTTCGCCTCAACCACAGGCTACTTTATTTCACAACACAGCAGGAGGCACAATGAACCAACT
GCAGAATTCTCCTGGCTCATCTCAGCAGACATCAGGAATGTTCTTATTTGGCATTCAAAATAACTGTAGT
CAGCTTTTAACCTCTGGACCAGCTACATTGCCTGATCAGTTGATGGCCATAAGTCAGCCAGGCCAACCAC
AAAACGAGGGCCAGCCACCTGTGACAACACTTCTTTCTCAGCAAATGCCAGAGAATTCTCCACTGGCATC
CTCTATAAACACCAACCAGAACATCGAAAAGATTGATTTGCTTGTTTCATTGCAAAACCAAGGGAACAAC
TTGACTGGCTCCTTTGTACCGGATCCGACGTCGGTCGCCACCGTCTAGAGGGCCCTATTCTATAGTGTCA
CCTAAATGCTAGAGCTCGCTGATCAGCCTCGACTGTGCCTTCTAGTTGCCAGCCATCTGTTGTTTGCCCC
TCCCCCGTGCCTTCCTTGACCCTGGAAGGTGCCACTCCCACTGTCCTTTCCTAATAAAATGAGGAAATTG
CATCGCATTGTCTGAGTAGGTGTCATTCTATTCTGGGGGGTGGGGTGGGGCAGGACAGCAAGGGGGAGGA
TTGGGAAGACAATAGCAGGCATGCTGGGGATGCGGTGGGCTCTATGGCTTCTGAGGCGGAAAGAACCAGC
TGGGGCTCTAGGGGGTATCCCC
[124 nt withheld, positions 4433-4556]
C
[91 nt withheld, positions 4558-4648]
A
[49 nt withheld, positions 4650-4698]
CCTTTGACGTTGGAGTCCACGTTCTTT
[37 nt withheld, positions 4726-4762]
ACCCTATCTCGGTCTATTCTTTTGATTTATAAGGGATTTTGCCGATTTCGGCCTATTGGTTAAAAAATGA
GCTGATTTAACAAAAATTTAACGCGAATTAATTCTGTGGAATGTGTGTCAGTTAGGGTGTGGAAAGTCCC
CAGGCTCCCCAGCAGGCAGAAGTATGCAAAGCATGCATCTCAATTAGTCAGCAACCAGGTGTGGAAAGTC
CCCAGGCTCCCCAGCAGGCAGAAGTATGCAAAGCATGCATCTCAATTAGTCAGCAACCATAGTCCCGCCC
CTAACTCCGCCCATCCCGCCCCTAACTCCGCCCAGTTCCGCCCATTCTCCGCCCCATGGCTGACTAATTT
TTTTTATTTATGCAGAGGCCGAGGCCGCCTCTGCCTCTGAGCTATTCCAGAAGTAGTGAGGAGGCTTTTT
TGGAGGCCTAGGCTTTTGCAAAAAGCTCCCGGGAGCTTGTATATCCATTTTCGGATCTGATCAAGAGACA
GGATGAGGATCGTTTCGCATGATTGAACAAGATGGATTGCACGCAGGTTCTCCGGCCGCTTGGGTGGAGA
GGCTATTCGGCTATGACTGGGCACAACAGACAATCGGCTGCTCTGATGCCGCCGTGTTCCGGCTGTCAGC
GCAGGGGCGCCCGGTTCTTTTTGTCAAGACCGACCTGTCCGGTGCCCTGAATGAACTGCAGGACGAGGCA
GCGCGGCTATCGTGGCTGGCCACGACGGGCGTTCCTTGCGCAGCTGTGCTCGACGTTGTCACTGAAGCGG
GAAGGGACTGGCTGCTATTGGGCGAAGTGCCGGGGCAGGATCTCCTGTCATCTCACCTTGCTCCTGCCGA
GAAAGTATCCATCATGGCTGATGCAATGCGGCGGCTGCATACGCTTGATCCGGCTACCTGCCCATTCGAC
CACCAAGCGAAACATCGCATCGAGCGAGCACGTACTCGGATGGAAGCCGGTCTTGTCGATCAGGATGATC
TGGACGAAGAGCATCAGGGGCTCGCGCCAGCCGAACTGTTCGCCAGGCTCAAGGCGCGCATGCCCGACGG
CGAGGATCTCGTCGTGACCCATGGCGATGCCTGCTTGCCGAATATCATGGTGGAAAATGGCCGCTTTTCT
GGATTCATCGACTGTGGCCGGCTGGGTGTGGCGGACCGCTATCAGGACATAGCGTTGGCTACCCGTGATA
TTGCTGAAGAGCTTGGCGGCGAATGGGCTGACCGCTTCCTCGTGCTTTACGGTATCGCCGCTCCCGATTC
GCAGCGCATCGCCTTCTATCGCCTTCTTGACGAGTTCTTCTGAGCGGGACTCTGGGGTTCGAAATGACCG
ACCAAGCGACGCCCAACCTGCCATCACGAGATTTCGATTCCACCGCCGCCTTCTATGAAAGGTTGGGCTT
CGGAATCGTTTTCCGGGACGCCGGCTGGATGATCCTCCAGCGCGGGGATCTCATGCTGGAGTTCTTCGCC
CACCCCAACTTGTTTATTGCAGCTTATAATGGTTACAAATAAAGCAATAGCATCACAAATTTCACAAATA
AAGCATTTTTTTCACTGCATTCTAGTTGTGGTTTGTCCAAACTCATCAATGTATCTTATCATGTCTGTAT
ACCGTCGACCTCTAGCTAGAGCTTGGCGTAATCATGGTCATAGCTGTTTCCTGTGTGAAATTGTTATCCG
CTCACAATTCCACACAACATACGAGCCGGAAGCATAAAGTGTAAAGCCTGGGGTGCCTAATGAGTGAGCT
AACTCACATTAATTGCGTTGCGCTCACTGCCCGCTTTCCAGTCGGGAAACCTGTCGTGCCAGCTGCATTA
ATGAATCGGCCAACGCGCGGGGAGAGGCGGTTTGCGTATTGGGCGCTCTTCCGCTTCCTCGCTCACTGAC
TCGCTGCGCTCGGTCGTTCGGCTGCGGCGAGCGGTATCAGCTCACTCAAAGGCGGTAATACGGTTATCCA
CAGAATCAGGGGATAACGCAGGAAAGAACATGTGAGCAAAAGGCCAGCAAAAGGCCAGGAACCGTAAAAA
GGCCGCGTTGCTGGCGTTTTTCCATAGGCTCCGCCCCCCTGACGAGCATCACAAAAATCGACGCTCAAGT
CAGAGGTGGCGAAACCCGACAGGACTATAAAGATACCAGGCGTTTCCCCCTGGAAGCTCCCTCGTGCGCT
CTCCTGTTCCGACCCTGCCGCTTACCGGATACCTGTCCGCCTTTCTCCCTTCGGGAAGCGTGGCGCTTTC
TCATAGCTCACGCTGTAGGTATCTCAGTTCGGTGTAGGTCGTTCGCTCCAAGCTGGGCTGTGTGCACGAA
CCCCCCGTTCAGCCCGACCGCTGCGCCTTATCCGGTAACTATCGTCTTGAGTCCAACCCGGTAAGACACG
ACTTATCGCCACTGGCAGCAGCCACTGGTAACAGGATTAGCAGAGCGAGGTATGTAGGCGGTGCTACAGA
GTTCTTGAAGTGGTGGCCTAACTACGGCTACACTAGAAGAACAGTATTTGGTATCTGCGCTCTGCTGAAG
CCAGTTACCTTCGGAAAAAGAGTTGGTAGCTCTTGATCCGGCAAACAAACCACCGCTGGTAGCGGTGGTT
TTTTTGTTTGCAAGCAGCAGATTACGCGCAGAAAAAAAGGATCTCAAGAAGATCCTTTGATCTTTTCTAC
GGGGTCTGACGCTCAGTGGAACGAAAACTCACGTTAAGGGATTTTGGTCATGAGATTATCAAAAAGGATC
TTCACCTAGATCCTTTTAAATTAAAAATGAAGTTTTAAATCAATCTAAAGTATATATGAGTAAACTTGGT
CTGACAGTTACCAATGCTTAATCAGTGAGGCACCTATCTCAGCGATCTGTCTATTTCGTTCATCCATAGT
TGCCTGACTTCCCGTCGTGTAGATAACTACGATACGGGAGGGCTTACCATCTGGCCCCAGTGCTGCAATG
ATACCGCGAGACCCACGCTCACCGGCTCCAGATTTATCAGCAATAAACCAGCCAGCCGGAAGGGCCGAGC
GCAGAAGTGGTCCTGCAACTTTATCCGCCTCCATCCAGTCTATTAATTGTTGCCGGGAAGCTAGAGTAAG
TAGTTCGCCAGTTAATAGTTTGCGCAACGTTGTTGCCATTGCTACAGGCATCGTGGTGTCACGCTCGTCG
TTTGGTATGGCTTCATTCAGCTCCGGTTCCCAACGATCAAGGCGAGTTACATGATCCCCCATGTTGTGCA
AAAAAGCGGTTAGCTCCTTCGGTCCTCCGATCGTTGTCAGAAGTAAGTTGGCCGCAGTGTTATCACTCAT
GGTTATGGCAGCACTGCATAATTCTCTTACTGTCATGCCATCCGTAAGATGCTTTTCTGTGACTGGTGAG
TACTCAACCAAGTCATTCTGAGAATAGTGTATGCGGCGACCGAGTTGCTCTTGCCCGGCGTCAATACGGG
ATAATACCGCGCCACATAGCAGAACTTTAAAAGTGCTCATCATTGGAAAACGTTCTTCGGGGCGAAAACT
CTCAAGGATCTTACCGCTGTTGAGATCCAGTTCGATGTAACCCACTCGTGCACCCAACTGATCTTCAGCA
TCTTTTACTTTCACCAGCGTTTCTGGGTGAGCAAAAACAGGAAGGCAAAATGCCGCAAAAAAGGGAATAA
GGGCGACACGGAAATGTTGAATACTCATACTCTTCCTTTTTCAATATTATTGAAGCATTTATCAGGGTTA
TTGTCTCATGAGCGGATACATATTTGAATGTATTTAGAAAAATAAACAAATAGGGGTTCCGCGCACATTT
CCCCGAAAAGTGCCACCTGACGTCGACGGATCGGGAGATCTCCCGATCCCCTATGGTGCACTCTCAGTAC
AATCTGCTCTGATGCCGCATAGTTAAGCCAGTATCTGCTCCCTGCTTGTGTGTTGGAGGTCGCTGAGTAG
TGCGCGAGCAAAATTTAAGCTACAACAAGGCAAGGCTTGACCGACAATTGCATGAAGAATCTGCTTAGGG
TTAGGCGTTTTGCGCTGCTTCGCGATGTACGGGCCAGATATACGCGTT
